>Addgene plasmid #59620 | pSicoR-TTF1i1 | depositor partial sequence | sequence record 93297 | pSicoR-TTF1i1 sequence 63 bps
TGTTGTGTTGATATGAGCATAGAATTCTAGAGATTCTATGCTCATATCAACACAACTTTTTTC
