>Addgene plasmid #59620 | pSicoR-TTF1i1 | addgene partial sequence | sequence record 96880 | WPRE-R 5'-CATAGCGTAAAAGGAGCAACA-3'
AATTTTGTAATCCAGAGGTTGATTATCGATAAGCTTGATATCGAATTGTACCTAGTGGAACCGGAACCCT
TAAACATGTATAACTTCGTATAATGTATGCTATACGAAGTTATTAGGTCCCTCGACGAATTCCTACTTGT
ACAGCTCGTCCATGCCGAGAGTGATCCCGGCGGCGGTCACGAACTCCAGCAGGACCATGTGATCGCGCTT
CTCGTTGGGGTCTTTGCTCAGGGCGGACTGGGTGCTCAGGTAGTGGTTGTCGGGCAGCAGCACGGGGCCG
TCGCCGATGGGGGTGTTCTGCTGGTAGTGGTCGGCGAGCTGCACGCTGCCGTCCTCGATGTTGTGGCGGA
TCTTGAAGTTCACCTTGATGCCGTTCTTCTGCTTGTCGGCCATGATATAGACGTTGTGGCTGTTGTAGTT
GTACTCCAGCTTGTGCCCCAGGATGTTGCCGTCCTCCTTGAAGTCGATGCCCTTCAGCTCGATGCGGTTC
ACCAGGGTGTCGCCCTCGAACTTCACCTC
