>Addgene plasmid #59620 | pSicoR-TTF1i1 | addgene partial sequence | sequence record 97366 | pLLU-5 5'-cacagacttgtgggagaagc-3'
GCATATAATATTTCCTAGTAACTATAGAGGCTTAATGTGCGATAAAAGACAGATAATCTGTTCTTTTTAA
TACTAGCTACATTTTACATGATAGGCTTGGATTTCTATAACTTCGTATAGCATACATTATACGAAGTTAT
AAACAGCACAAAAGGAAACTCACCCTAACTGTAAAGTAATTGTGTGTTTTGAGACTATAAATATCCCTTG
GAGAAAAGCCTTGTTTGTTGTGTTGATATGAGCATAGAATTCTAGAGATTCTATGCTCATATCAACACAA
CTTTTTTCTCGAGTACTAGGA
