[The description below was written by a language model from this plasmid's Addgene catalogue record.]
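Description:
pSicoR-TTF1i1 is an RNAi plasmid built on the pSicoR backbone and catalogued as a mammalian expression/RNAi vector. It carries a short hairpin RNA directed against human TTF1 (also known as TTF-1 or TTF-I), placed under a U6 promoter. U6 is an RNA polymerase III promoter commonly used to drive short, precisely terminated transcripts such as hairpins; the listed sequencing primer suggests the mouse version of U6, although the record does not say so explicitly. Once transcribed, the hairpin is processed by the cellular RNAi machinery into a small interfering RNA that directs knockdown of the TTF1 transcript. The hairpin was inserted by restriction cloning between HpaI and XhoI sites, with the HpaI site lost in the process and the XhoI site retained. The actual target sequence is not given in the record, which lists only the gene name in that field; the "i1" suffix suggests it may be one of several hairpins against the same gene.

In bacteria the plasmid is maintained at high copy with ampicillin selection, and it is propagated in a recombination-deficient strain of the kind typically chosen for constructs containing repeated sequences. pSicoR is generally known as a lentiviral backbone designed for Cre-regulated shRNA expression, but no feature table is supplied here, so the viral elements, loxP sites, and any reporter or mammalian selection marker in this particular construct cannot be confirmed from the record. The stated purpose is expression of shRNA against human TTF1, and the associated publication concerns the systematic identification of barriers to human induced pluripotent stem cell generation, indicating use in loss-of-function testing of TTF1 in reprogramming experiments.
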