Addgene plasmid #59620: pSicoR-TTF1i1
Purpose: Expression of shRNA against human TTF1
Depositing lab: Miguel Ramalho-Santos. Depositing organization: University of California, San Francisco (UCSF). Publication: Systematic Identification of Barriers to Human iPSC Generation. Qin H, Diaz A, Blouin L, Lebbink RJ, Patena W, Tanbun P, LeProust EM, McManus MT, Song JS, Ramalho-Santos M. Cell. 2014 Jul 17;158(2):449-61. doi: 10.1016/j.cell.2014.05.040. PubMed 25036638.
Backbone
  Vector backbone: pSicoR
  Vector type: Mammalian Expression, RNAi
Growth in bacteria
  Bacterial resistance: Ampicillin, 100 μg/mL
  Growth temperature: 37°C
  Growth strain: Stbl3
  Copy number: High Copy
Gene/Insert
  Gene/Insert name: TTF1
  gRNA/shRNA sequence: TTF1
  Species: H. sapiens (human)
  Entrez Gene: TTF1 (a.k.a. TTF-1, TTF-I)
  Promoter: U6
  Cloning method: Restriction Enzyme; 5′ cloning site HpaI (destroyed during cloning); 3′ cloning site XhoI (not destroyed)
  Sequencing primers: 5′ mU6-F
Terms and licenses: Academic/Nonprofit Terms; Industry Terms: Not Available to Industry
How to cite: pSicoR-TTF1i1 was a gift from Miguel Ramalho-Santos (Addgene plasmid # 59620 ; http://n2t.net/addgene:59620 ; RRID:Addgene_59620)
